>Addgene plasmid #130881 | C1ORF43(1-41)-3xFLAG | addgene full sequence | sequence record 256719 | Addgene NGS Result
AGCAACAGACATACAAACTAAAGAATTACAAAAACAAATTACAAAAATTCAAAATTTTCGGGTTTATTAC
AGGGACAGCAGAGATCCAGTTTGGTTAGTACCGGGCCCGCTTCGAGTACTAGGATCCATTAGGCGGCCGC
GTGGATAACCGTATTACCGCCATGCATGTGCCCGTCAGTGGGCAGAGCGCACATCGCCCACAGTCCCCGA
GAAGTTGGGGGGAGGGGTCGGCAATTGAACCGGTGCCTAGAGAAGGTGGCGCGGGGTAAACTGGGAAAGT
GATGTCGTGTACTGGCTCCGCCTTTTTCCCGAGGGTGGGGGAGAACCGTATATAAGTGCAGTAGTCGCCG
TGAACGTTCTTTTTCGCAACGGGTTTGCCGCCAGAACACAGGTAAGTGCCGTGTGTGGTTCCCGCGGGCC
TGGCCTCTTTACGGGTTATGGCCCTTGCGTGCCTTGAATTACTTCCACCTGGCTGCAGTACGTGATTCTT
GATCCCGAGCTTCGGGTTGGAAGTGGGTGGGAGAGTTCGAGGCCTTGCGCTTAAGGAGCCCCTTCGCCTC
GTGCTTGAGTTGAGGCCTGGCCTGGGCGCTGGGGCCGCCGCGTGCGAATCTGGTGGCACCTTCGCGCCTG
TCTCGCTGCTTTCGATAAGTCTCTAGCCATTTAAAATTTTTGATGACCTGCTGCGACGCTTTTTTTCTGG
CAAGATAGTCTTGTAAATGCGGGCCAAGATCTGCACACTGGTATTTCGGTTTTTGGGGCCGCGGGCGGCG
ACGGGGCCCGTGCGTCCCAGCGCACATGTTCGGCGAGGCGGGGCCTGCGAGCGCGGCCACCGAGAATCGG
ACGGGGGTAGTCTCAAGCTGGCCGGCCTGCTCTGGTGCCTGGCCTCGCGCCGCCGTGTATCGCCCCGCCC
TGGGCGGCAAGGCTGGCCCGGTCGGCACCAGTTGCGTGAGCGGAAAGATGGCCGCTTCCCGGCCCTGCTG
CAGGGAGCTCAAAATGGAGGACGCGGCGCTCGGGAGAGCGGGCGGGTGAGTCACCCACACAAAGGAAAAG
GGCCTTTCCGTCCTCAGCCGTCGCTTCATGTGACTCCACGGAGTACCGGGCGCCGTCCAGGCACCTCGAT
TAGTTCTCGCGCTTTTGGAGTACGTCGTCTTTAGGTTGGGGGGAGGGGTTTTATGCGATGGAGTTTCCCC
ACACTGAGTGGGTGGAGACTGAAGTTAGGCCAGCTTGGCACTTGATGTAATTCTCCTTGGAATTTGCCCT
TTTTGAGTTTGGATCTTGGTTCATTCTCAAGCCTCAGACAGTGGTTCAAAGTTTTTTTCTTCCATTTCAG
GTGTCGTGAGCTAGCCCACCATGATTGAACAAGATGGATTGCACGCAGGTTCTCCGGCCGCTTGGGTGGA
GAGGCTATTCGGCTATGACTGGGCACAACAGACAATCGGCTGCTCTGATGCCGCCGTGTTCCGGCTGTCA
GCGCAGGGGCGCCCGGTTCTTTTTGTCAAGACCGACCTGTCCGGTGCCCTGAATGAACTGCAGGACGAGG
CAGCGCGGCTATCGTGGCTGGCCACGACGGGCGTTCCTTGCGCAGCTGTGCTCGACGTTGTCACTGAAGC
GGGAAGGGACTGGCTGCTATTGGGCGAAGTGCCGGGGCAGGATCTCCTGTCATCTCACCTTGCTCCTGCC
GAGAAAGTATCCATCATGGCTGATGCAATGCGGCGGCTGCATACGCTTGATCCGGCTACCTGCCCATTCG
ACCACCAAGCGAAACATCGCATCGAGCGAGCACGTACTCGGATGGAAGCCGGTCTTGTCGATCAGGATGA
TCTGGACGAAGAGCATCAGGGGCTCGCGCCAGCCGAACTGTTCGCCAGGCTCAAGGCGCGCATGCCCGAC
GGCGAGGATCTCGTCGTGACCCATGGCGATGCCTGCTTGCCGAATATCATGGTGGAAAATGGCCGCTTTT
CTGGATTCATCGACTGTGGCCGGCTGGGTGTGGCGGACCGCTATCAGGACATAGCGTTGGCTACCCGTGA
TATTGCTGAAGAGCTTGGCGGCGAATGGGCTGACCGCTTCCTCGTGCTTTACGGTATCGCCGCTCCCGAT
TCGCAGCGCATCGCCTTCTATCGCCTTCTTGACGAGTTCTTCGGATCGGGAGAGGGCAGAGGAAGTCTGC
TAACATGCGGTGACGTCGAGGAGAATCCTGGCCCACCGGTCGCCACCATGGCGTCCGGCAGTAACTGGCT
CTCCGGGGTGAATGTCGTGCTGGTGATGGCCTACGGGAGCCTGGTGTTTGTACTGCTATTTATTTTTGTG
AAGAGGCAAATCATGCGCTTTGCAATGAAAGGTGGAAGTGGTGACTACAAAGACCATGACGGTGATTATA
AAGATCATGACATCGACTACAAGGATGACGATGACAAGTAAGAATTCGTCGAGGGACCTAATAACTTCGT
ATAGCATACATTATACGAAGTTATACATGTTTAAGGGTTCCGGTTCCACTAGGTACAATTCGATATCAAG
CTTATCGATAATCAACCTCTGGATTACAAAATTTGTGAAAGATTGACTGGTATTCTTAACTATGTTGCTC
CTTTTACGCTATGTGGATACGCTGCTTTAATGCCTTTGTATCATGCTATTGCTTCCCGTATGGCTTTCAT
TTTCTCCTCCTTGTATAAATCCTGGTTGCTGTCTCTTTATGAGGAGTTGTGGCCCGTTGTCAGGCAACGT
GGCGTGGTGTGCACTGTGTTTGCTGACGCAACCCCCACTGGTTGGGGCATTGCCACCACCTGTCAGCTCC
TTTCCGGGACTTTCGCTTTCCCCCTCCCTATTGCCACGGCGGAACTCATCGCCGCCTGCCTTGCCCGCTG
CTGGACAGGGGCTCGGCTGTTGGGCACTGACAATTCCGTGGTGTTGTCGGGGAAATCATCGTCCTTTCCT
TGGCTGCTCGCCTGTGTTGCCACCTGGATTCTGCGCGGGACGTCCTTCTGCTACGTCCCTTCGGCCCTCA
ATCCAGCGGACCTTCCTTCCCGCGGCCTGCTGCCGGCTCTGCGGCCTCTTCCGCGTCTTCGCCTTCGCCC
TCAGACGAGTCGGATCTCCCTTTGGGCCGCCTCCCCGCATCGATACCGTCGACCTCGATCGAGACCTAGA
AAAACATGGAGCAATCACAAGTAGCAATACAGCAGCTACCAATGCTGATTGTGCCTGGCTAGAAGCACAA
GAGGAGGAGGAGGTGGGTTTTCCAGTCACACCTCAGGTACCTTTAAGACCAATGACTTACAAGGCAGCTG
TAGATCTTAGCCACTTTTTAAAAGAAAAGGGGGGACTGGAAGGGCTAATTCACTCCCAACGAAGACAAGA
TATCCTTGATCTGTGGATCTACCACACACAAGGCTACTTCCCTGATTGGCAGAACTACACACCAGGGCCA
GGGATCAGATATCCACTGACCTTTGGATGGTGCTACAAGCTAGTACCAGTTGAGCAAGAGAAGGTAGAAG
AAGCCAATGAAGGAGAGAACACCCGCTTGTTACACCCTGTGAGCCTGCATGGGATGGATGACCCGGAGAG
AGAAGTATTAGAGTGGAGGTTTGACAGCCGCCTAGCATTTCATCACATGGCCCGAGAGCTGCATCCGGAC
TGTACTGGGTCTCTCTGGTTAGACCAGATCTGAGCCTGGGAGCTCTCTGGCTAACTAGGGAACCCACTGC
TTAAGCCTCAATAAAGCTTGCCTTGAGTGCTTCAAGTAGTGTGTGCCCGTCTGTTGTGTGACTCTGGTAA
CTAGAGATCCCTCAGACCCTTTTAGTCAGTGTGGAAAATCTCTAGCAGCATGTGAGCAAAAGGCCAGCAA
AAGGCCAGGAACCGTAAAAAGGCCGCGTTGCTGGCGTTTTTCCATAGGCTCCGCCCCCCTGACGAGCATC
ACAAAAATCGACGCTCAAGTCAGAGGTGGCGAAACCCGACAGGACTATAAAGATACCAGGCGTTTCCCCC
TGGAAGCTCCCTCGTGCGCTCTCCTGTTCCGACCCTGCCGCTTACCGGATACCTGTCCGCCTTTCTCCCT
TCGGGAAGCGTGGCGCTTTCTCATAGCTCACGCTGTAGGTATCTCAGTTCGGTGTAGGTCGTTCGCTCCA
AGCTGGGCTGTGTGCACGAACCCCCCGTTCAGCCCGACCGCTGCGCCTTATCCGGTAACTATCGTCTTGA
GTCCAACCCGGTAAGACACGACTTATCGCCACTGGCAGCAGCCACTGGTAACAGGATTAGCAGAGCGAGG
TATGTAGGCGGTGCTACAGAGTTCTTGAAGTGGTGGCCTAACTACGGCTACACTAGAAGAACAGTATTTG
GTATCTGCGCTCTGCTGAAGCCAGTTACCTTCGGAAAAAGAGTTGGTAGCTCTTGATCCGGCAAACAAAC
CACCGCTGGTAGCGGTGGTTTTTTTGTTTGCAAGCAGCAGATTACGCGCAGAAAAAAAGGATCTCAAGAA
GATCCTTTGATCTTTTCTACGGGGTCTGACGCTCAGTGGAACGAAAACTCACGTTAAGGGATTTTGGTCA
TGAGATTATCAAAAAGGATCTTCACCTAGATCCTTTTAAATTAAAAATGAAGTTTTAAATCAATCTAAAG
TATATATGAGTAAACTTGGTCTGACAGTTACCAATGCTTAATCAGTGAGGCACCTATCTCAGCGATCTGT
CTATTTCGTTCATCCATAGTTGCCTGACTCCCCGTCGTGTAGATAACTACGATACGGGAGGGCTTACCAT
CTGGCCCCAGTGCTGCAATGATACCGCGAGACCCACGCTCACCGGCTCCAGATTTATCAGCAATAAACCA
GCCAGCCGGAAGGGCCGAGCGCAGAAGTGGTCCTGCAACTTTATCCGCCTCCATCCAGTCTATTAATTGT
TGCCGGGAAGCTAGAGTAAGTAGTTCGCCAGTTAATAGTTTGCGCAACGTTGTTGCCATTGCTACAGGCA
TCGTGGTGTCACGCTCGTCGTTTGGTATGGCTTCATTCAGCTCCGGTTCCCAACGATCAAGGCGAGTTAC
ATGATCCCCCATGTTGTGCAAAAAAGCGGTTAGCTCCTTCGGTCCTCCGATCGTTGTCAGAAGTAAGTTG
GCCGCAGTGTTATCACTCATGGTTATGGCAGCACTGCATAATTCTCTTACTGTCATGCCATCCGTAAGAT
GCTTTTCTGTGACTGGTGAGTACTCAACCAAGTCATTCTGAGAATAGTGTATGCGGCGACCGAGTTGCTC
TTGCCCGGCGTCAATACGGGATAATACCGCGCCACATAGCAGAACTTTAAAAGTGCTCATCATTGGAAAA
CGTTCTTCGGGGCGAAAACTCTCAAGGATCTTACCGCTGTTGAGATCCAGTTCGATGTAACCCACTCGTG
CACCCAACTGATCTTCAGCATCTTTTACTTTCACCAGCGTTTCTGGGTGAGCAAAAACAGGAAGGCAAAA
TGCCGCAAAAAAGGGAATAAGGGCGACACGGAAATGTTGAATACTCATACTCTTCCTTTTTCAATATTAT
TGAAGCATTTATCAGGGTTATTGTCTCATGAGCGGATACATATTTGAATGTATTTAGAAAAATAAACAAA
TAGGGGTTCCGCGCACATTTCCCCGAAAAGTGCCACCTGACGTCGACGGATCGGGAGATCTCCCGATCCC
CTATGGTGCACTCTCAGTACAATCTGCTCTGATGCCGCATAGTTAAGCCAGTATCTGCTCCCTGCTTGTG
TGTTGGAGGTCGCTGAGTAGTGCGCGAGCAAAATTTAAGCTACAACAAGGCAAGGCTTGACCGACAATTG
CATGAAGAATCTGCTTAGGGTTAGGCGTTTTGCGCTGCTTCGCGATGTACGGGCCAGATATACGCGTTGA
CATTGATTATTGACTAGTTATTAATAGTAATCAATTACGGGGTCATTAGTTCATAGCCCATATATGGAGT
TCCGCGTTACATAACTTACGGTAAATGGCCCGCCTGGCTGACCGCCCAACGACCCCCGCCCATTGACGTC
AATAATGACGTATGTTCCCATAGTAACGCCAATAGGGACTTTCCATTGACGTCAATGGGTGGAGTATTTA
CGGTAAACTGCCCACTTGGCAGTACATCAAGTGTATCATATGCCAAGTACGCCCCCTATTGACGTCAATG
ACGGTAAATGGCCCGCCTGGCATTATGCCCAGTACATGACCTTATGGGACTTTCCTACTTGGCAGTACAT
CTACGTATTAGTCATCGCTATTACCATGGTGATGCGGTTTTGGCAGTACATCAATGGGCGTGGATAGCGG
TTTGACTCACGGGGATTTCCAAGTCTCCACCCCATTGACGTCAATGGGAGTTTGTTTTGGCACCAAAATC
AACGGGACTTTCCAAAATGTCGTAACAACTCCGCCCCATTGACGCAAATGGGCGGTAGGCGTGTACGGTG
GGAGGTCTATATAAGCAGCGCGTTTTGCCTGTACTGGGTCTCTCTGGTTAGACCAGATCTGAGCCTGGGA
GCTCTCTGGCTAACTAGGGAACCCACTGCTTAAGCCTCAATAAAGCTTGCCTTGAGTGCTTCAAGTAGTG
TGTGCCCGTCTGTTGTGTGACTCTGGTAACTAGAGATCCCTCAGACCCTTTTAGTCAGTGTGGAAAATCT
CTAGCAGTGGCGCCCGAACAGGGACTTGAAAGCGAAAGGGAAACCAGAGGAGCTCTCTCGACGCAGGACT
CGGCTTGCTGAAGCGCGCACGGCAAGAGGCGAGGGGCGGCGACTGGTGAGTACGCCAAAAATTTTGACTA
GCGGAGGCTAGAAGGAGAGAGATGGGTGCGAGAGCGTCAGTATTAAGCGGGGGAGAATTAGATCGCGATG
GGAAAAAATTCGGTTAAGGCCAGGGGGAAAGAAAAAATATAAATTAAAACATATAGTATGGGCAAGCAGG
GAGCTAGAACGATTCGCAGTTAATCCTGGCCTGTTAGAAACATCAGAAGGCTGTAGACAAATACTGGGAC
AGCTACAACCATCCCTTCAGACAGGATCAGAAGAACTTAGATCATTATATAATACAGTAGCAACCCTCTA
TTGTGTGCATCAAAGGATAGAGATAAAAGACACCAAGGAAGCTTTAGACAAGATAGAGGAAGAGCAAAAC
AAAAGTAAGACCACCGCACAGCAAGCGGCCGGCCGCTGATCTTCAGACCTGGAGGAGGAGATATGAGGGA
CAATTGGAGAAGTGAATTATATAAATATAAAGTAGTAAAAATTGAACCATTAGGAGTAGCACCCACCAAG
GCAAAGAGAAGAGTGGTGCAGAGAGAAAAAAGAGCAGTGGGAATAGGAGCTTTGTTCCTTGGGTTCTTGG
GAGCAGCAGGAAGCACTATGGGCGCAGCGTCAATGACGCTGACGGTACAGGCCAGACAATTATTGTCTGG
TATAGTGCAGCAGCAGAACAATTTGCTGAGGGCTATTGAGGCGCAACAGCATCTGTTGCAACTCACAGTC
TGGGGCATCAAGCAGCTCCAGGCAAGAATCCTGGCTGTGGAAAGATACCTAAAGGATCAACAGCTCCTGG
GGATTTGGGGTTGCTCTGGAAAACTCATTTGCACCACTGCTGTGCCTTGGAATGCTAGTTGGAGTAATAA
ATCTCTGGAACAGATTTGGAATCACACGACCTGGATGGAGTGGGACAGAGAAATTAACAATTACACAAGC
TTAATACACTCCTTAATTGAAGAATCGCAAAACCAGCAAGAAAAGAATGAACAAGAATTATTGGAATTAG
ATAAATGGGCAAGTTTGTGGAATTGGTTTAACATAACAAATTGGCTGTGGTATATAAAATTATTCATAAT
GATAGTAGGAGGCTTGGTAGGTTTAAGAATAGTTTTTGCTGTACTTTCTATAGTGAATAGAGTTAGGCAG
GGATATTCACCATTATCGTTTCAGACCCACCTCCCAACCCCGAGGGGACCCGACAGGCCCGAAGGAATAG
AAGAAGAAGGTGGAGAGAGAGACAGAGACAGATCCATTCGATTAGTGAACGGATCGGCACTGCGTGCGCC
AATTCTGCAGACAAATGGCAGTATTCATCCACAATTTTAAAAGAAAAGGGGGGATTGGGGGGTACAGTGC
AGGGGAAAGAATAGTAGACATAAT
Features (pLannotate 1.2.2; 22 found; start..end, strand, type, name):
    168..1339    +  promoter       EF-1α promoter: strong constitutive promoter for human elongation factor EF-1α
   1351..2142    +  CDS            neo: KKA2_KLEPN - Also known as kan, nptII. Experimental evidence at protein level: Swiss-Prot protein existence level 1. Resistance to kanamycin, neomycin, paromomycin, ribostamycin, butirosin and gentamicin B. From Klebsiella pneumoniae.
   2218..2352    +  CDS            CA043_RAT (fragment): Experimental evidence at protein level: Swiss-Prot protein existence level 1. General regulator of phagocytosis. Required to uptake Gram negative bacterium by macrophages. From Rattus norvegicus (Rat).
   2353..2418    +  CDS            3xFLAG: three tandem FLAG® epitope tags, followed by an enterokinase cleavage site
   2441..2474    +  protein_bind   loxP: Cre-mediated recombination occurs in the 8-bp core sequence (GCATACAT). Cre recombinase
   2507..2530    +  misc_feature   MCS (fragment): pBluescript multiple cloning site
   2530..3118    +  misc_feature   WPRE: woodchuck hepatitis virus posttranscriptional regulatory element
   3119..3138    +  misc_feature   MCS (fragment): pBluescript multiple cloning site
   3140..3640    +  CDS            nef (fragment): NEF_HV1LA - Experimental evidence at protein level: Swiss-Prot protein existence level 1. Extracellular Nef protein targets CD4(+) T-lymphocytes for apoptosis by interacting with CXCR4 surface receptors. From Human immunodeficiency virus type 1 group M subtype B (isolate Lai) (HIV-1).
   3647..3827    +  LTR            5' LTR (truncated): truncated 5' long terminal repeat (LTR) from HIV-1
   3889..4477    -  rep_origin     ori: high-copy-number ColE1/pMB1/pBR322/pUC origin of replication
   4648..5508    -  CDS            AmpR: β-lactamase; bla; confers resistance to ampicillin, carbenicillin, and related antibiotics
   5509..5613    -  promoter       AmpR promoter: bla
   5672..5724    -  misc_feature   bom (fragment): basis of mobility region from pBR322
   5879..6258    +  enhancer       CMV enhancer: human cytomegalovirus immediate early enhancer
   6259..6458    +  promoter       CMV promoter: human cytomegalovirus (CMV) immediate early promoter
   6476..6656    +  LTR            5' LTR (truncated): truncated 5' long terminal repeat (LTR) from HIV-1
   6703..6828    +  misc_feature   HIV-1 Ψ: packaging signal of human immunodeficiency virus type 1
   6812..7150    +  CDS            HIV-1 gag (fragment): gag protein from human immunodeficiency virus 1; gag
   7325..7558    +  misc_feature   RRE: The Rev response element (RRE) of HIV-1 allows for Rev-dependent mRNA export from the nucleus to the cytoplasm.
   7935..8035    +  CDS            Rev (fragment): human immunodeficiency virus 1 (HIV-1) Rev protein; rev; enhances nuclear export of unspliced and incompletely spliced viral mRNAs
   8085..58      +  misc_feature   cPPT/CTS (across the origin): central polypurine tract and central termination sequence of HIV-1
