[The description below was written by a language model from this plasmid's Addgene catalogue record and pLannotate feature annotations shown in this document.]
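Description:
C1ORF43(1-41)-3xFLAG is a lentiviral mammalian expression plasmid of about 8.1 kb built on the pMCB306 backbone, from which the sgRNA expression cassette was removed and the puromycin resistance gene was swapped for a neomycin/G418 marker. In bacteria it is maintained through a high-copy ColE1/pUC-type origin and an ampicillin resistance gene. The viral portion has a CMV enhancer/promoter fused to a truncated HIV-1 5' LTR to drive genomic RNA production in packaging cells. This is followed by the Ψ packaging signal with a partial gag sequence, the Rev response element, and the cPPT/CTS. A WPRE and a truncated 3' LTR close the transfer cassette. A single loxP site lies between the insert and the WPRE.

The payload is driven by the strong constitutive EF-1α promoter. The neomycin phosphotransferase coding sequence comes first. After a gap of roughly 75 nt that the feature table leaves unannotated, it is followed by a short N-terminal fragment of human C1ORF43 joined directly to a C-terminal 3xFLAG epitope. The annotation tool matched the fragment to the rat orthologue, but the catalogue lists it as human. How the marker and the tagged fragment are co-expressed from the single promoter is not stated; a short linking element such as a 2A peptide would fit the spacing but is not recorded. The name and purpose give residues 1–41, whereas the mutation field lists deletion of residues 44–253, a small discrepancy within the record. C1ORF43 is annotated as a regulator of phagocytosis, and the construct comes from a study of host regulators of Legionella pneumophila pathogenesis. It allows stable G418-selected expression of the N-terminal fragment, with detection or pull-down through the FLAG tag.
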