Addgene plasmid #130881: C1ORF43(1-41)-3xFLAG
Purpose: Expresses first 41 amino acids of human C1ORF43 with C-terminal 3xFLAG tag
Depositing lab: Michael Bassik. Depositing organization: Stanford University. Publication: Systematic Identification of Host Cell Regulators of Legionella pneumophila Pathogenesis Using a Genome-wide CRISPR Screen. Jeng EE, Bhadkamkar V, Ibe NU, Gause H, Jiang L, Chan J, Jian R, Jimenez-Morales D, Stevenson E, Krogan NJ, Swaney DL, Snyder MP, Mukherjee S, Bassik MC. Cell Host Microbe. 2019 Oct 9;26(4):551-563.e6. doi: 10.1016/j.chom.2019.08.017. Epub 2019 Sep 17. PubMed 31540829.
Backbone
  Vector backbone: pMCB306
  Modifications to backbone: Removed sgRNA expression cassette; exchanged puromycin resistance for G418 resistance
  Vector type: Mammalian Expression, Lentiviral
  Selectable markers: Neomycin (select with G418)
Growth in bacteria
  Bacterial resistance: Ampicillin, 100 μg/mL
  Growth temperature: 37°C
  Growth strain: NEB Stable
  Copy number: High Copy
Gene/Insert
  Gene/Insert name: C1ORF43
  Species: H. sapiens (human)
  Mutation: Deleted amino acids 44-253
  Entrez Gene: C1orf43 (a.k.a. HSPC012, NICE-3, NICE3, NS5ATP4, S863-3)
  Tag / fusion protein: 3xFLAG (C terminal on insert)
Terms and licenses: Academic/Nonprofit Terms; Industry Terms: Not Available to Industry
How to cite: C1ORF43(1-41)-3xFLAG was a gift from Michael Bassik (Addgene plasmid # 130881 ; http://n2t.net/addgene:130881 ; RRID:Addgene_130881)
